Addgene plasmid #220987: pDME1T500
Purpose: In vitro transcription of T7A1-EcoRI-O1-t500
Depositing lab: Laura Finzi. Depositing organization: Emory University.
Backbone
  Vector backbone: pBR322
  Vector type: Unspecified
Growth in bacteria
  Bacterial resistance: Ampicillin, 100 μg/mL
  Growth temperature: 37°C
  Growth strain: DH5alpha
  Copy number: Low Copy
Gene/Insert
  Gene/Insert name: T7A1-EcoRI-O1-t500
  Species: Synthetic
  Insert size (bp): 1420
  Cloning method: Gibson Cloning
  Sequencing primers: 5′ n/a
Terms and licenses: Academic/Nonprofit Terms; Industry Terms: Not Available to Industry
Depositor comments: pDM_E1_400_t500_3_sq
How to cite: pDME1T500 was a gift from Laura Finzi (Addgene plasmid # 220987 ; http://n2t.net/addgene:220987 ; RRID:Addgene_220987)
