[The description below was written by a language model from this plasmid's Addgene catalogue record and pLannotate feature annotations shown in this document.]
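Description:
pDME1T500 is a 5.8 kb pBR322-derived bacterial plasmid built as a DNA template for in vitro transcription experiments. It replicates in E. coli from the pMB1/ColE1-type origin. The annotated rop gene helps hold the plasmid at the low copy number listed in the record. Selection is with ampicillin through the bla gene and its native promoter. The feature table also shows an apparently intact tetracycline efflux gene with its tet promoter, carried over from pBR322, although only ampicillin is listed as the selection. Fragments of the pBR322 bom (basis of mobility) region flank the insert, consistent with the cassette having been placed there by Gibson assembly.

The payload is a synthetic insert of about 1.4 kb named T7A1-EcoRI-O1-t500. By its name, it places the T7A1 promoter, a strong phage promoter recognised by E. coli RNA polymerase, upstream of an EcoRI recognition site, the lac O1 operator and the t500 terminator. Automated annotation detects only the lac operator, along with several non-contiguous lacZ fragments that appear to serve as spacer or transcribed sequence rather than as a functional reporter. The promoter, EcoRI site and terminator are not annotated, so their positions cannot be confirmed from the table.

This layout suits studies of elongating RNA polymerase meeting defined DNA-bound protein obstacles before reaching a terminator. Such obstacles could include lac repressor at O1 or a protein bound at the EcoRI site, but the record itself states only in vitro transcription as the purpose.
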