Features (pLannotate 1.2.2; 14 found; start..end, strand, type, name):
     39..1229    +  CDS            TcR: tetracycline efflux protein; tet; confers resistance to tetracycline
   1471..1851    -  CDS            YPB1_ECOLX: Protein predicted: Swiss-Prot protein existence level 4. From Escherichia coli.
   1868..2059    +  CDS            rop: Rop protein, which maintains plasmids at low copy number; rop
   2161..2180    +  misc_feature   bom (fragment): basis of mobility region from pBR322
   2186..2279    +  CDS            lacZ (fragment): β-galactosidase; lacZ
   2363..2949    +  CDS            lacZ (fragment): β-galactosidase; lacZ
   2993..3009    +  protein_bind   lac operator: The lac repressor binds to the lac operator to inhibit transcription in E. coli. This inhibition can be relieved by adding lactose or isopropyl-β-D-thiogalactopyranoside (IPTG). lac repressor encoded by lacI
   3098..3487    +  CDS            lacZ (fragment): BGAL_ECOLI - Experimental evidence at protein level: Swiss-Prot protein existence level 1. From Escherichia coli (strain K12).
   3668..3694    +  misc_feature   bom (fragment): basis of mobility region from pBR322
   3727..3765    +  misc_feature   bom (fragment): basis of mobility region from pBR322
   3951..4539    -  rep_origin     ori: high-copy-number ColE1/pMB1/pBR322/pUC origin of replication
   4710..5570    -  CDS            AmpR: β-lactamase; bla; confers resistance to ampicillin, carbenicillin, and related antibiotics
   5571..5675    -  promoter       AmpR promoter: bla
   5788..5816    +  promoter       tet promoter: E. coli promoter for tetracycline efflux protein gene
>Addgene plasmid #220987 | pDME1T500 | addgene full sequence | sequence record 438977 | Addgene NGS Result
TATCACAGTTAAATTGCTAACGCAGTCAGGCACCGTGTATGAAATCTAACAATGCGCTCATCGTCATCCT
CGGCACCGTCACCCTGGATGCTGTAGGCATAGGCTTGGTTATGCCGGTACTGCCGGGCCTCTTGCGGGAT
ATCGTCCATTCCGACAGCATCGCCAGTCACTATGGCGTGCTGCTAGCGCTATATGCGTTGATGCAATTTC
TATGCGCACCCGTTCTCGGAGCACTGTCCGACCGCTTTGGCCGCCGCCCAGTCCTGCTCGCTTCGCTACT
TGGAGCCACTATCGACTACGCGATCATGGCGACCACACCCGTCCTGTGGATCCTCTACGCCGGACGCATC
GTGGCCGGCATCACCGGCGCCACAGGTGCGGTTGCTGGCGCCTATATCGCCGACATCACCGATGGGGAAG
ATCGGGCTCGCCACTTCGGGCTCATGAGCGCTTGTTTCGGCGTGGGTATGGTGGCAGGCCCCGTGGCCGG
GGGACTGTTGGGCGCCATCTCCTTGCATGCACCATTCCTTGCGGCGGCGGTGCTCAACGGCCTCAACCTA
CTACTGGGCTGCTTCCTAATGCAGGAGTCGCATAAGGGAGAGCGTCGACCGATGCCCTTGAGAGCCTTCA
ACCCAGTCAGCTCCTTCCGGTGGGCGCGGGGCATGACTATCGTCGCCGCACTTATGACTGTCTTCTTTAT
CATGCAACTCGTAGGACAGGTGCCGGCAGCGCTCTGGGTCATTTTCGGCGAGGACCGCTTTCGCTGGAGC
GCGACGATGATCGGCCTGTCGCTTGCGGTATTCGGAATCTTGCACGCCCTCGCTCAAGCCTTCGTCACTG
GTCCCGCCACCAAACGTTTCGGCGAGAAGCAGGCCATTATCGCCGGCATGGCGGCCGACGCGCTGGGCTA
CGTCTTGCTGGCGTTCGCGACGCGAGGCTGGATGGCCTTCCCCATTATGATTCTTCTCGCTTCCGGCGGC
ATCGGGATGCCCGCGTTGCAGGCCATGCTGTCCAGGCAGGTAGATGACGACCATCAGGGACAGCTTCAAG
GATCGCTCGCGGCTCTTACCAGCCTAACTTCGATCATTGGACCGCTGATCGTCACGGCGATTTATGCCGC
CTCGGCGAGCACATGGAACGGGTTGGCATGGATTGTAGGCGCCGCCCTATACCTTGTCTGCCTCCCCGCG
TTGCGTCGCGGTGCATGGAGCCGGGCCACCTCGACCTGAATGGAAGCCGGCGGCACCTCGCTAACGGATT
CACCACTCCAAGAATTGGAGCCAATCAATTCTTGCGGAGAACTGTGAATGCGCAAACCAACCCTTGGCAG
AACGTATCCATCGCGTCCGCCATCTCCAGCAGCCGCACGCGGCGCATCTCGGGCAGCGTTGGGTCCTGGC
CACGGGTGCGCATGATCGTGCTCCTGTCGTTGAGGACCCGGCTAGGCTGGCGGGGTTGCCTTACTGGTTA
GCAGAATGAATCACCGATACGCGAGCGAACGTGAAGCGACTGCTGCTGCAAAACGTCTGCGACCTGAGCA
ACAACATGAATGGTCTTCGGTTTCCGTGTTTCGTAAAGTCTGGAAACGCGGAAGTCAGCGCCCTGCACCA
TTATGTTCCGGATCTGCATCGCAGGATGCTGCTGGCTACCCTGTGGAACACCTACATCTGTATTAACGAA
GCGCTGGCATTGACCCTGAGTGATTTTTCTCTGGTCCCGCCGCATCCATACCGCCAGTTGTTTACCCTCA
CAACGTTCCAGTAACCGGGCATGTTCATCATCAGTAACCCGTATCGTGAGCATCCTCTCTCGTTTCATCG
GTATCATTACCCCCATGAACAGAAATCCCCCTTACACGGAGGCATCAGTGACCAAACAGGAAAAAACCGC
CCTTAACATGGCCCGCTTTATCAGAAGCCAGACATTAACGCTTCTGGAGAAACTCAACGAGCTGGACGCG
GATGAACAGGCAGACATCTGTGAATCGCTTCACGACCACGCTGATGAGCTTTACCGCAGCTGCCTCGCGC
GTTTCGGTGATGACGGTGAAAACCTCTGACACATGCAGCTCCCGGAGACGGTCACAGCTTGTCTGTAAGC
GGATGCCGGGAGCAGACAAGCCCGTCAGGGCGCGTCAGCGGGTGTTGGCAGGTGTCGGGGCGCAGCCATG
ACCCAGTCACCCCATGGTGCAGTATGAAGGCGGCGGAGCCGACACCACGGCCACCGATATTATTTGCCCG
ATGTACGCGCGCGTGGATGAAGACCAGCCCTTCCCGGCTTTATCAAAAAGAGTATTGACTTAAAGTCTAA
CCTATAGGATACTTACAGCGATGGAGAGGTGTAGTGGTAACCAGAAGATAATATGGCTTTCGCTACCTGG
AGAGACGCGCCCGCTGATCCTTTGCGAATACGCCCACGCGATGGGTAACAGTCTTGGCGGTTTCGCTAAA
TACTGGCAGGCGTTTCGTCAGTATCCCCGTTTACAGGGCGGCTTCGTCTGGGACTGGGTGGATCAGTCGC
TGATTAAATATGATGAAAACGGCAACCCGTGGTACCGGCTTACGGCGGTGATTTTTGCGATACGCCGAAC
GTCGATCGAGCTCAACGGAATTCTCGCCAGTTCTGTATGAACGGTCTGGTCTTTGCCGACCGCACGTCGC
ATCCAGCGCTGACGGAAGCAAAACACCAGCAGCAGTTTTTCAGTTCCGTTTATCCGGGCAAACCATCGAA
GTGACCAGCGAATACCTGTTCCGTCATAGCGATAACGAGCTCCTGCACTGGATGGTGGCGCTGGATGGTA
AGCCGCTGGCAAGCGGTGAAGTGCCTCTGGATGTCGCTCCACAAGGTAAACAGTTGATTGAACTGTCTGA
ACTACCGCAGCCGGAGAGCGCCGGGCAACTCTGGCTCACAGTACGCGTAGTGCAACCGAACGCGACCGCA
TGGTCAGAACTAGATGTACAGAAGTCAGATTAGCAGTAGCGTCTGGCGGAAATTGTGAGCGGATAACAAT
TAAACCTCAGTGTGACGCTCCCCGCCGCGTCCCACGCCATCCCGCATCTGACCACCAGCGAAATGGATTT
TTGCACTCGAGCTGGGTAATAAGCGTTGGCCCCGACAACTCCATCTGCTTCTTCCGTGCGAGATGTGGAT
TGGCGATAAAAAACAACTGCTGACGCCGCTGCGCGATCAGTTCACCCGTGCACCGCTGGATAACGACATT
GGCGTAAGTGAAGCGACCCGCATTGACCCTAACGCCTGGGTCGAACACTGGAAGGCGGCGGGCCATTACC
AGGCCGAAGCAGCGCGCCGCTTGCGATTTCGACCAACAGCTGCTGATGCGGTGCTGATTACGACCGCTCA
CGCGTGGCAGCATCAGGGGAAAACCTTATTTATCAGCCGGAAGCACCGTGTAACTTCCAGGACATCTATG
ATGGCGATTACCGTTGATGTTGAAGTGGCGAGCGATACACCGCATCCGGCGCGGATTTCTGAAAAGATGT
CGTGCTACTCCATACTCGGGGTCCTGTATGGGCTCGGATTAGCGGCCGCAAGAAAACTATCCCGACCGCC
TTACTGCCGCCTGTTTTGACCGCTGGGATCTGCAAAGCCCGCCGAAAGGCGGGCTTTTCTGTCCACTGGA
TCTACAGAAGCGCGATTGTCGGGCACAGGCTTAACTATGCGGCATCAGAGCAGACAGAGTACGACGATTT
GCGATGGAACTTGGAGATACCGCACAGATGCGTAAGGAGAAAATACCGCATCAGGCGCTCTTCCGCTTCC
TCGCTCACTGACTCGCTGCGCTCGGTCGTTCGGCTGCGGCGAGCGGTATCAGCTCACTCAAAGGCGGTAA
TACGGTTATCCACAGAATCAGGGGATAACGCAGGAAAGAACATGTGAGCAAAAGGCCAGCAAAAGGCCAG
GAACCGTAAAAAGGCCGCGTTGCTGGCGTTTTTCCATAGGCTCCGCCCCCCTGACGAGCATCACAAAAAT
CGACGCTCAAGTCAGAGGTGGCGAAACCCGACAGGACTATAAAGATACCAGGCGTTTCCCCCTGGAAGCT
CCCTCGTGCGCTCTCCTGTTCCGACCCTGCCGCTTACCGGATACCTGTCCGCCTTTCTCCCTTCGGGAAG
CGTGGCGCTTTCTCATAGCTCACGCTGTAGGTATCTCAGTTCGGTGTAGGTCGTTCGCTCCAAGCTGGGC
TGTGTGCACGAACCCCCCGTTCAGCCCGACCGCTGCGCCTTATCCGGTAACTATCGTCTTGAGTCCAACC
CGGTAAGACACGACTTATCGCCACTGGCAGCAGCCACTGGTAACAGGATTAGCAGAGCGAGGTATGTAGG
CGGTGCTACAGAGTTCTTGAAGTGGTGGCCTAACTACGGCTACACTAGAAGGACAGTATTTGGTATCTGC
GCTCTGCTGAAGCCAGTTACCTTCGGAAAAAGAGTTGGTAGCTCTTGATCCGGCAAACAAACCACCGCTG
GTAGCGGTGGTTTTTTTGTTTGCAAGCAGCAGATTACGCGCAGAAAAAAAGGATCTCAAGAAGATCCTTT
GATCTTTTCTACGGGGTCTGACGCTCAGTGGAACGAAAACTCACGTTAAGGGATTTTGGTCATGAGATTA
TCAAAAAGGATCTTCACCTAGATCCTTTTAAATTAAAAATGAAGTTTTAAATCAATCTAAAGTATATATG
AGTAAACTTGGTCTGACAGTTACCAATGCTTAATCAGTGAGGCACCTATCTCAGCGATCTGTCTATTTCG
TTCATCCATAGTTGCCTGACTCCCCGTCGTGTAGATAACTACGATACGGGAGGGCTTACCATCTGGCCCC
AGTGCTGCAATGATACCGCGAGACCCACGCTCACCGGCTCCAGATTTATCAGCAATAAACCAGCCAGCCG
GAAGGGCCGAGCGCAGAAGTGGTCCTGCAACTTTATCCGCCTCCATCCAGTCTATTAATTGTTGCCGGGA
AGCTAGAGTAAGTAGTTCGCCAGTTAATAGTTTGCGCAACGTTGTTGCCATTGCTGCAGGCATCGTGGTG
TCACGCTCGTCGTTTGGTATGGCTTCATTCAGCTCCGGTTCCCAACGATCAAGGCGAGTTACATGATCCC
CCATGTTGTGCAAAAAAGCGGTTAGCTCCTTCGGTCCTCCGATCGTTGTCAGAAGTAAGTTGGCCGCAGT
GTTATCACTCATGGTTATGGCAGCACTGCATAATTCTCTTACTGTCATGCCATCCGTAAGATGCTTTTCT
GTGACTGGTGAGTACTCAACCAAGTCATTCTGAGAATAGTGTATGCGGCGACCGAGTTGCTCTTGCCCGG
CGTCAACACGGGATAATACCGCGCCACATAGCAGAACTTTAAAAGTGCTCATCATTGGAAAACGTTCTTC
GGGGCGAAAACTCTCAAGGATCTTACCGCTGTTGAGATCCAGTTCGATGTAACCCACTCGTGCACCCAAC
TGATCTTCAGCATCTTTTACTTTCACCAGCGTTTCTGGGTGAGCAAAAACAGGAAGGCAAAATGCCGCAA
AAAAGGGAATAAGGGCGACACGGAAATGTTGAATACTCATACTCTTCCTTTTTCAATATTATTGAAGCAT
TTATCAGGGTTATTGTCTCATGAGCGGATACATATTTGAATGTATTTAGAAAAATAAACAAATAGGGGTT
CCGCGCACATTTCCCCGAAAAGTGCCACCTGACGTCTAAGAAACCATTATTATCATGACATTAACCTATA
AAAATAGGCGTATCACGAGGCCCTTTCGTCTTCAAGAATTCTCATGTTTGACAGCTTATCATCGATAAGC
TTTAATGCGGTAGTT
